LOCUS       Exported 5685 bp ds-DNA circular SYN 13-MAY-2021
DEFINITION  Mammalian expression plasmid for SARS-CoV-2 3C-like proteinase.
ACCESSION   .
VERSION     .
KEYWORDS    pGBW-m4133345
SOURCE      synthetic DNA construct
  ORGANISM  synthetic DNA construct
REFERENCE   1 (bases 1 to 5685)
  TITLE     SARS-CoV-2 protein Mammalian expression constructs, tagged, for
            protein expression and/or purification
REFERENCE   2 (bases 1 to 5685)
  AUTHORS   .
  TITLE     Direct Submission
  JOURNAL   Exported May 13, 2021 from SnapGene Server 1.1.58
            http://www.snapgene.com
FEATURES             Location/Qualifiers
     source          1..5685
                     /organism="synthetic DNA construct"
                     /mol_type="other DNA"
     CDS             926..946
                     /codon_start=1
                     /product="tobacco etch virus (TEV) protease recognition and
                     cleavage site"
                     /label=TEV site
                     /translation="ENLYFQS"
     CDS             980..1057
                     /codon_start=1
                     /product="calmodulin-binding peptide"
                     /label=CBP
                     /note="derived from skeletal muscle myosin light chain
                     kinase; binds calmodulin with nanomolar affinity in the
                     presence of calcium"
                     /translation="KRRWKKNFIAVSAANRFKKISSSGAL"
     CDS             1085..1105
                     /codon_start=1
                     /product="tobacco etch virus (TEV) protease recognition and
                     cleavage site"
                     /label=TEV site
                     /translation="ENLYFQG"
     polyA_signal    1554..1675
                     /label=SV40 poly(A) signal
                     /note="SV40 polyadenylation signal"
     primer_bind     complement(1565..1584)
                     /label=EBV-rev
                     /note="SV40 polyA terminator, reverse primer"
     primer_bind     1619..1638
                     /label=SV40pA-R
                     /note="SV40 polyA, reverse primer"
     terminator      1790..1836
                     /label=T7 terminator
                     /note="transcription terminator for bacteriophage T7 RNA
                     polymerase"
     terminator      1866..2002
                     /label=rrnG terminator
                     /note="transcription terminator from the E. coli ribosomal
                     RNA rrnG operon (Albrechtsen et al., 1991)"
     misc_feature    2047..2118
                     /label=3' beta-globin insulator
                     /note="insulator downstream of the human beta-globin locus
                     (Farrell et al., 2002)"
     rep_origin      complement(2344..2932)
                     /direction=LEFT
                     /label=ori
                     /note="high-copy-number ColE1/pMB1/pBR322/pUC origin of
                     replication"
     primer_bind     complement(2424..2443)
                     /label=pBR322ori-F
                     /note="pBR322 origin, forward primer"
     CDS             3678..4538
                     /codon_start=1
                     /gene="bla"
                     /product="beta-lactamase"
                     /label=AmpR
                     /note="confers resistance to ampicillin, carbenicillin, and
                     related antibiotics"
                     /translation="MSIQHFRVALIPFFAAFCLPVFAHPETLVKVKDAEDQLGARVGYI
                     ELDLNSGKILESFRPEERFPMMSTFKVLLCGAVLSRIDAGQEQLGRRIHYSQNDLVEYS
                     PVTEKHLTDGMTVRELCSAAITMSDNTAANLLLTTIGGPKELTAFLHNMGDHVTRLDRW
                     EPELNEAIPNDERDTTMPVAMATTLRKLLTGELLTLASRQQLIDWMEADKVAGPLLRSA
                     LPAGWFIADKSGAGERGSRGIIAALGPDGKPSRIVVIYTTGSQATMDERNRQIAEIGAS
                     LIKHW"
     primer_bind     complement(3896..3915)
                     /label=Amp-R
                     /note="Ampicillin resistance gene, reverse primer"
     terminator      4551..4687
                     /label=rrnG terminator
                     /note="transcription terminator from the E. coli ribosomal
                     RNA rrnG operon (Albrechtsen et al., 1991)"
     misc_feature    4839..4910
                     /label=5' beta-globin insulator
                     /note="insulator upstream of the human beta-globin locus
                     (Farrell et al., 2002)"
     terminator      4915..4961
                     /label=T7 terminator
                     /note="transcription terminator for bacteriophage T7 RNA
                     polymerase"
     polyA_signal    4979..5027
                     /note="synthetic polyadenylation signal"
     enhancer        5108..5411
                     /label=CMV enhancer
                     /note="human cytomegalovirus immediate early enhancer"
     promoter        5413..5615
                     /label=CMV promoter
                     /note="human cytomegalovirus (CMV) immediate early
                     promoter"
     primer_bind     5566..5586
                     /label=CMV-F
                     /note="Human CMV immediate early promoter, forward primer"
ORIGIN
        1 caccatgnnn nnnnnnnnnn nnnnnnnnnn nnnnnnnnnn nnnnnnnnnn nnnnnnnnnn
       61 nnnnnnnnnn nnnnnnnnnn nnnnnnnnnn nnnnnnnnnn nnnnnnnnnn nnnnnnnnnn
      121 nnnnnnnnnn nnnnnnnnnn nnnnnnnnnn nnnnnnnnnn nnnnnnnnnn nnnnnnnnnn
      181 nnnnnnnnnn nnnnnnnnnn nnnnnnnnnn nnnnnnnnnn nnnnnnnnnn nnnnnnnnnn
      241 nnnnnnnnnn nnnnnnnnnn nnnnnnnnnn nnnnnnnnnn nnnnnnnnnn nnnnnnnnnn
      301 nnnnnnnnnn nnnnnnnnnn nnnnnnnnnn nnnnnnnnnn nnnnnnnnnn nnnnnnnnnn
      361 nnnnnnnnnn nnnnnnnnnn nnnnnnnnnn nnnnnnnnnn nnnnnnnnnn nnnnnnnnnn
      421 nnnnnnnnnn nnnnnnnnnn nnnnnnnnnn nnnnnnnnnn nnnnnnnnnn nnnnnnnnnn
      481 nnnnnnnnnn nnnnnnnnnn nnnnnnnnnn nnnnnnnnnn nnnnnnnnnn nnnnnnnnnn
      541 nnnnnnnnnn nnnnnnnnnn nnnnnnnnnn nnnnnnnnnn nnnnnnnnnn nnnnnnnnnn
      601 nnnnnnnnnn nnnnnnnnnn nnnnnnnnnn nnnnnnnnnn nnnnnnnnnn nnnnnnnnnn
      661 nnnnnnnnnn nnnnnnnnnn nnnnnnnnnn nnnnnnnnnn nnnnnnnnnn nnnnnnnnnn
      721 nnnnnnnnnn nnnnnnnnnn nnnnnnnnnn nnnnnnnnnn nnnnnnnnnn nnnnnnnnnn
      781 nnnnnnnnnn nnnnnnnnnn nnnnnnnnnn nnnnnnnnnn nnnnnnnnnn nnnnnnnnnn
      841 nnnnnnnnnn nnnnnnnnnn nnnnnnnnnn nnnnnnnnnn nnnnnnnnnn nnnnnnnnnn
      901 nnnnnnnnnn nnnnnnnnnn nnnnngaaaa cctttacttt cagtcgggac ggcgaatccc
      961 ggggctgata aatccctgga aaaggagatg gaagaagaac tttattgcag tgtctgcggc
     1021 taaccggttc aaaaagatca gttcaagcgg cgccctagat tacgacattc ctacgaccgc
     1081 ctccgagaat ctctatttcc agggtgaatt tggcttggca caacatgacg aggccgtcga
     1141 taacaagttt aataaagaac agcagaacgc tttctatgag atccttcact taccaaatct
     1201 gaacgaagag caacgcaacg ctttcattca gagcctgaaa gacgatccct cgcagtctgc
     1261 aaatctcctg gccgaagcca agaagctgaa tgacgcacag gctccaaaag ttgataacaa
     1321 gtttaacaag gagcagcaga atgctttcta cgagatattg caccttccta atctgaatga
     1381 ggaacaaaga aatgcattta tccagtccct aaaagacgat ccatcacaga gtgccaacct
     1441 gcttgcggaa gccaaaaagc tcaatgatgc ccaggccccg aaagtagacg cgaaccatca
     1501 ataagctagc ttgactgact gagatacagc gtaccttcag ctcacagaca tgataagata
     1561 cattgatgag tttggacaaa ccacaactag aatgcagtga aaaaaatgct ttatttgtga
     1621 aatttgtgat gctattgctt tatttgtaac cattataagc tgcaataaac aagttaacaa
     1681 caacaattgc attcatttta tgtttcaggt tcagggggag gtgtgggagg ttttttaaag
     1741 caagtaaaac ctctacaaat gtggtattgg cccatctcta tcggtatcgt agcataaccc
     1801 cttggggcct ctaaacgggt cttgaggggt tttttgtgcc cctcgggccg gattgctatc
     1861 taccggcatt ggcgcagaaa aaaatgcctg atgcgacgct gcgcgtctta tactcccaca
     1921 tatgccagat tcagcaacgg atacggcttc cccaacttgc ccacttccat acgtgtcctc
     1981 cttaccagaa atttatcctt aaggtcgtca gctatcctgc aggcgatctc tcgatttcga
     2041 tcaagacatt cctttaatgg tcttttctgg acaccactag gggtcagaag tagttcatca
     2101 aactttcttc cctccctaat ctcattggtt accttgggct atcgaaactt aattaaccag
     2161 tcaagtcagc tacttggcga gatcgacttg tctgggtttc gactacgctc agaattgcgt
     2221 cagtcaagtt cgatctggtc cttgctattg cacccgttct ccgattacga gtttcattta
     2281 aatcatgtga gcaaaaggcc agcaaaaggc caggaaccgt aaaaaggccg cgttgctggc
     2341 gtttttccat aggctccgcc cccctgacga gcatcacaaa aatcgacgct caagtcagag
     2401 gtggcgaaac ccgacaggac tataaagata ccaggcgttt ccccctggaa gctccctcgt
     2461 gcgctctcct gttccgaccc tgccgcttac cggatacctg tccgcctttc tcccttcggg
     2521 aagcgtggcg ctttctcata gctcacgctg taggtatctc agttcggtgt aggtcgttcg
     2581 ctccaagctg ggctgtgtgc acgaaccccc cgttcagccc gaccgctgcg ccttatccgg
     2641 taactatcgt cttgagtcca acccggtaag acacgactta tcgccactgg cagcagccac
     2701 tggtaacagg attagcagag cgaggtatgt aggcggtgct acagagttct tgaagtggtg
     2761 gcctaactac ggctacacta gaagaacagt atttggtatc tgcgctctgc tgaagccagt
     2821 taccttcgga aaaagagttg gtagctcttg atccggcaaa caaaccaccg ctggtagcgg
     2881 tggttttttt gtttgcaagc agcagattac gcgcagaaaa aaaggatctc aagaagatcc
     2941 tttgatcttt tctacggggt ctgacgctca gtggaacgaa aactcacgtt aagggatttt
     3001 ggtcatgaga ttatcaaaaa ggatcttcac ctagatcctt ttaaattaaa aatgaagttt
     3061 taaatcaatc taaagtatat atgagtaaac ttggtctgac agttaccaat gcttaatcag
     3121 tgaggcacct atctcagcga tctgtctatt tcgttcatcc atagttgcat ttaaatttcc
     3181 gaactctcca aggccctcgt cggaaaatct tcaaaccttt cgtccgatcc atcttgcagg
     3241 ctacctctcg aacgaactat cgcaagtctc ttggccggcc ttgcgccttg gctattgctt
     3301 ggcagcgcct atcgccaggt attactccaa tcccgaatat ccgagatcgg gatcacccga
     3361 gagaagttca acctacatcc tcaatcccga tctatccgag atccgaggaa tatcgaaatc
     3421 ggggcgcgcc tggtgtaccg agaacgatcc tctcagtgcg agtctcgacg atccatatcg
     3481 ttgcttggca gtcagccagt cggaatccag cttgggaccc aggaagtcca atcgtcagat
     3541 attgtactca agcctggtca cggcagcgta ccgatctgtt taaacctaga tattgatagt
     3601 ctgatcggtc aacgtataat cgagtcctag cttttgcaaa catctatcaa gagacaggat
     3661 cagcaggagg ctttcgcatg agtattcaac atttccgtgt cgcccttatt cccttttttg
     3721 cggcattttg ccttcctgtt tttgctcacc cagaaacgct ggtgaaagta aaagatgctg
     3781 aagatcagtt gggtgcgcga gtgggttaca tcgaactgga tctcaacagc ggtaagatcc
     3841 ttgagagttt tcgccccgaa gaacgctttc caatgatgag cacttttaaa gttctgctat
     3901 gtggcgcggt attatcccgt attgacgccg ggcaagagca actcggtcgc cgcatacact
     3961 attctcagaa tgacttggtt gagtattcac cagtcacaga aaagcatctt acggatggca
     4021 tgacagtaag agaattatgc agtgctgcca taaccatgag tgataacact gcggccaact
     4081 tacttctgac aacgattgga ggaccgaagg agctaaccgc ttttttgcac aacatggggg
     4141 atcatgtaac tcgccttgat cgttgggaac cggagctgaa tgaagccata ccaaacgacg
     4201 agcgtgacac cacgatgcct gtagcaatgg caacaacctt gcgtaaacta ttaactggcg
     4261 aactacttac tctagcttcc cggcaacagt tgatagactg gatggaggcg gataaagttg
     4321 caggaccact tctgcgctcg gcccttccgg ctggctggtt tattgctgat aaatctggag
     4381 ccggtgagcg tgggtctcgc ggtatcattg cagcactggg gccagatggt aagccctccc
     4441 gtatcgtagt tatctacacg acggggagtc aggcaactat ggatgaacga aatagacaga
     4501 tcgctgagat aggtgcctca ctgattaagc attggtaacc gattctaggt gcattggcgc
     4561 agaaaaaaat gcctgatgcg acgctgcgcg tcttatactc ccacatatgc cagattcagc
     4621 aacggatacg gcttccccaa cttgcccact tccatacgtg tcctccttac cagaaattta
     4681 tccttaagat cccgaatcgt ttaaactcga ctctggctct atcgaatctc cgtcgtttcg
     4741 agcttacgcg aacagccgtg gcgctcattt gctcgtcggg catcgaatct cgtcagctat
     4801 cgtcagctta cctttttggc agcgatcgcg gctcccgaca tcttggacca ttagctccac
     4861 aggtatcttc ttccctctag tggtcataac agcagcttca gctacctctc aattcaaaaa
     4921 acccctcaag acccgtttag aggccccaag gggttatgct atcaatcgtt gcgttacaca
     4981 cacaaaaaac caacacacat ccatcttcga tggatagcga ttttattatc taactgctga
     5041 tcgagtgtag ccagatctag taatcaatta cggggtcatt agttcatagc ccatatatgg
     5101 agttccgcgt tacataactt acggtaaatg gcccgcctgg ctgaccgccc aacgaccccc
     5161 gcccattgac gtcaataatg acgtatgttc ccatagtaac gccaataggg actttccatt
     5221 gacgtcaatg ggtggagtat ttacggtaaa ctgcccactt ggcagtacat caagtgtatc
     5281 atatgccaag tacgccccct attgacgtca atgacggtaa atggcccgcc tggcattatg
     5341 cccagtacat gaccttatgg gactttccta cttggcagta catctacgta ttagtcatcg
     5401 ctattaccat gctgatgcgg ttttggcagt acatcaatgg gcgtggatag cggtttgact
     5461 cacggggatt tccaagtctc caccccattg acgtcaatgg gagtttgttt tggcaccaaa
     5521 atcaacggga ctttccaaaa tgtcgtaaca actccgcccc attgacgcaa atgggcggta
     5581 ggcgtgtacg gtgggaggtc tatataagca gagctggttt agtgaaccgt cagatcagat
     5641 ctttgtcgat cctaccatcc actcgacaca cccgccagcg gccgc
//
