[The description below was written by a language model from this plasmid's Addgene catalogue record and the feature table of its GenBank file.]
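Description:
pGBW-m4133345 is a mammalian expression plasmid built on the pTwist_CMV_6 backbone for producing the SARS-CoV-2 3C-like proteinase (nsp5, the main protease processed from the ORF1ab polyprotein). It is maintained in E. coli through a high-copy ColE1/pUC-type origin and selected with ampicillin via the beta-lactamase gene. The held sequence record is a 5,685 bp circular synthetic construct. This is somewhat larger than the sum of the listed backbone and insert sizes, probably because the tag region is counted separately, though the record does not say so.

The roughly 0.9 kb codon-optimized nsp5 coding sequence is not itself annotated in the feature table. By position, it sits directly downstream of the human CMV immediate-early enhancer and promoter, which span the plasmid's numbering origin, and upstream of the first annotated tag element. The C-terminal fusion, supplied by the backbone, is described as a cleavable TEV site plus a TAP tag. The annotation shows a TEV protease site, a calmodulin-binding peptide, and a second TEV site, followed by further unannotated coding sequence that presumably holds the rest of the tandem affinity tag. This layout allows two-step affinity capture, with the tag released by TEV cleavage. Transcripts end at an SV40 polyadenylation signal.

The expression unit is flanked by 5' and 3' beta-globin insulator elements, T7 and rrnG terminators, and an upstream synthetic poly(A) signal, which together limit read-through and interference from neighbouring sequences. The plasmid belongs to a set of tagged SARS-CoV-2 protein constructs intended for mammalian protein expression and/or purification.
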