Addgene plasmid #152768: pGBW-m4133345
Purpose: Mammalian expression plasmid for SARS-CoV-2 3C-like proteinase
Depositing lab: Ginkgo Bioworks & Benjie Chen. Depositing organization: Ginkgo Bioworks.
Backbone
  Vector backbone: pTwist_CMV_6
  Backbone size w/o insert (bp): 4180
  Vector type: Mammalian Expression
Growth in bacteria
  Bacterial resistance: Ampicillin, 100 μg/mL
  Growth temperature: 37°C
  Growth strain: DH5alpha
  Copy number: High Copy
Gene/Insert
  Gene/Insert name: SARS-CoV-2 3C-like proteinase (alt name: nsp5)
  Species: Severe acute respiratory syndrome coronavirus 2
  Insert size (bp): 917
  Mutation: codon optimized
  Entrez Gene: ORF1ab (a.k.a. GU280_gp01)
  Promoter: CMV
  Tag / fusion protein: Cleavable TEV;TapTag (C terminal on backbone)
  Cloning method: Unknown
Resource information
  A portion of this plasmid was derived from a plasmid made by: GinkgoBioworks
Depositor comments: NCBI reference sequence: YP_009725301.1
How to cite: pGBW-m4133345 was a gift from Ginkgo Bioworks & Benjie Chen (Addgene plasmid # 152768 ; http://n2t.net/addgene:152768 ; RRID:Addgene_152768)
